Addgene plasmid #187090: pcDNA3.1-iRFP-P2A-Post-SPHERE-SF-iGluSnFR
Purpose: Glutamate sensor for localization to membrane contatct
Depositing lab: Kotaro Oka. Depositing organization: Keio University. Publication: Genetically encoded sensors for analysing neurotransmission among synaptically-connected neurons. Shindo Y, Ashida K, Masamoto K, Takuwa H, Takahashi M, Higuchi M, Ide R, Hotta K, Oka K. bioRxiv 2022 10.1101/2022.04.03.486903.
Backbone
  Vector backbone: pcDNA3.1(+)
  Backbone size w/o insert (bp): 5360
  Vector type: Mammalian Expression
Growth in bacteria
  Bacterial resistance: Ampicillin, 100 μg/mL
  Growth temperature: 37°C
  Growth strain: DH5alpha
  Copy number: Unknown
Gene/Insert
  Gene/Insert name: Post-SPHERE-SF-iGluSnFR
  Species: Synthetic
  Insert size (bp): 3030
  Promoter: CMV
  Tag / fusion protein: iRFP670-P2A (N terminal on insert)
  Cloning method: Restriction Enzyme; 5′ cloning site HindIII (unknown if destroyed); 3′ cloning site XbaI (unknown if destroyed)
Resource information
  A portion of this plasmid was derived from a plasmid made by: Loren Looger, Robert Campbell and Bong-Kiun Kaang, Addgene #106202, #107337, #107335, #111585
Terms and licenses: Academic/Nonprofit Terms; Industry Terms: Not Available to Industry
Depositor comments: Please visit https://www.biorxiv.org/content/10.1101/2022.04.03.486903v1 for bioRxiv preprint.
How to cite: pcDNA3.1-iRFP-P2A-Post-SPHERE-SF-iGluSnFR was a gift from Kotaro Oka (Addgene plasmid # 187090 ; http://n2t.net/addgene:187090 ; RRID:Addgene_187090)
