[The description below was written by a language model from this plasmid's Addgene catalogue record and pLannotate feature annotations shown in this document.]
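Description:
pcDNA3.1-iRFP-P2A-Post-SPHERE-SF-iGluSnFR is a mammalian expression plasmid built on the pcDNA3.1(+) backbone, about 8.4 kb in the sequenced record. It is propagated in E. coli through a high-copy ColE1/pUC-type origin with ampicillin selection from the bla gene. It also carries the usual pcDNA3.1 accessories. These are an f1 origin, and an SV40 early promoter driving a neomycin phosphotransferase gene with an SV40 poly(A) signal, which permits G418 selection of stably transfected mammalian cells. The short lac, lacI, ble, bom and HIV LTR hits in the automated annotation look like backbone remnants or incidental matches rather than functional parts.

The payload is a single synthetic open reading frame, cloned between HindIII and XbaI. It is transcribed from the CMV enhancer/promoter and terminated by the bGH polyadenylation signal, and a T7 promoter lies upstream. The frame begins with the near-infrared, biliverdin-dependent fluorescent protein iRFP670, followed according to the catalogue by a P2A self-cleaving peptide (not annotated in the feature table). iRFP670 should therefore be released as a separate marker of expressing cells.

Downstream, the annotation detects a mouse immunoglobulin kappa fragment, probably a secretion leader. An ABL-like fragment follows, whose role the record does not state. Next come the E. coli glutamate-binding protein GltI and a superfolder GFP fragment, which correspond to the SF-iGluSnFR glutamate sensor, and finally a neuroligin-like fragment. The neuroligin-like portion plausibly anchors the sensor to the postsynaptic side, in keeping with the "Post-SPHERE" name, although the record does not explain the mechanism. The stated purpose is a glutamate sensor localised to membrane contact sites, developed for analysing neurotransmission between synaptically connected neurons.
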