Features (pLannotate 1.2.2; 25 found; start..end, strand, type, name):
      1..861     -  CDS            AmpR: β-lactamase; bla; confers resistance to ampicillin, carbenicillin, and related antibiotics
    862..966     -  promoter       AmpR promoter: bla
   1025..1077    -  misc_feature   bom (fragment): basis of mobility region from pBR322
   1232..1611    +  enhancer       CMV enhancer: human cytomegalovirus immediate early enhancer
   1612..1815    +  promoter       CMV promoter: human cytomegalovirus (CMV) immediate early promoter
   1811..1844    +  LTR            5' LTR (truncated) (fragment): truncated 5' long terminal repeat (LTR) from HIV-1
   1860..1878    +  promoter       T7 promoter: promoter for bacteriophage T7 RNA polymerase
   1920..2852    +  CDS            iRFP670: iRFP670 is a basic (constitutively fluorescent) near ir fluorescent protein published in 2013, derived from Rhodopseudomonas palustris CGA009. It has low acid sensitivity. It requires the cofactor biliverdin for fluorescence.
   2967..3026    +  CDS            KV3A6_MOUSE (fragment): Experimental evidence at protein level: Swiss-Prot protein existence level 1. From Mus musculus (Mouse).
   3042..3224    +  CDS            ABL (fragment): ABL_FSVHY - Experimental evidence at transcript level: Swiss-Prot protein existence level 2. From Feline sarcoma virus (strain Hardy-Zuckerman 2).
   3255..3995    +  CDS            gltI (fragment): GLTI_ECOLI - Also known as ybeJ, yzzK. Experimental evidence at protein level: Swiss-Prot protein existence level 1. Part of the ABC transporter complex GltIJKL involved in glutamate and aspartate uptake. Binds to both glutamate and aspartate. From Escherichia coli (strain K12).
   4002..4277    +  CDS            Superfolder GFP (fragment): Superfolder GFP is a basic (constitutively fluorescent) green fluorescent protein published in 2005, derived from Aequorea victoria. It is reported to be a very rapidly-maturing weak dimer.
   4350..4919    +  CDS            NLGN4X (fragment): NLGNX_MACMU - Also known as NLGN4. Experimental evidence at transcript level: Swiss-Prot protein existence level 2. Putative neuronal cell surface protein involved in cell-cell- interactions. From Macaca mulatta (Rhesus macaque).
   4987..5211    +  polyA_signal   bGH poly(A) signal: bovine growth hormone polyadenylation signal
   5215..5236    +  promoter       SV40 promoter (fragment): SV40 enhancer and early promoter
   5257..5685    +  rep_origin     f1 ori (sequence partly withheld): f1 bacteriophage origin of replication; arrow indicates direction of (+) strand synthesis
   5699..6028    +  promoter       SV40 promoter: SV40 enhancer and early promoter
   6095..6886    +  CDS            neo: KKA2_KLEPN - Also known as kan, nptII. Experimental evidence at protein level: Swiss-Prot protein existence level 1. Resistance to kanamycin, neomycin, paromomycin, ribostamycin, butirosin and gentamicin B. From Klebsiella pneumoniae.
   6910..7068    +  CDS            ble (fragment): BLE_KLEPN - Experimental evidence at protein level: Swiss-Prot protein existence level 1. Binding protein with a strong affinity to the bleomycin family of antibiotics. Binds to CL990; an antimitotic-antibiotic compound. From Klebsiella pneumoniae.
   7063..7184    +  polyA_signal   SV40 poly(A) signal: SV40 polyadenylation signal
   7257..7273    -  protein_bind   lac operator: The lac repressor binds to the lac operator to inhibit transcription in E. coli. This inhibition can be relieved by adding lactose or isopropyl-β-D-thiogalactopyranoside (IPTG). lac repressor encoded by lacI
   7281..7311    -  promoter       lac promoter: promoter for the E. coli lac operon
   7326..7347    -  protein_bind   CAP binding site: CAP binding activates transcription in the presence of cAMP. E. coli catabolite activator protein
   7360..7452    -  CDS            lacI (fragment): lac repressor; lacI; The lac repressor binds to the lac operator to inhibit transcription in E. coli. This inhibition can be relieved by adding lactose or isopropyl-β-D-thiogalactopyranoside (IPTG).
   7635..8223    -  rep_origin     ori: high-copy-number ColE1/pMB1/pBR322/pUC origin of replication
>Addgene plasmid #187090 | pcDNA3.1-iRFP-P2A-Post-SPHERE-SF-iGluSnFR | addgene full sequence | sequence record 369255 | Addgene NGS Result
TTACCAATGCTTAATCAGTGAGGCACCTATCTCAGCGATCTGTCTATTTCGTTCATCCATAGTTGCCTGA
CTCCCCGTCGTGTAGATAACTACGATACGGGAGGGCTTACCATCTGGCCCCAGTGCTGCAATGATACCGC
GAGACCCACGCTCACCGGCTCCAGATTTATCAGCAATAAACCAGCCAGCCGGAAGGGCCGAGCGCAGAAG
TGGTCCTGCAACTTTATCCGCCTCCATCCAGTCTATTAATTGTTGCCGGGAAGCTAGAGTAAGTAGTTCG
CCAGTTAATAGTTTGCGCAACGTTGTTGCCATTGCTACAGGCATCGTGGTGTCACGCTCGTCGTTTGGTA
TGGCTTCATTCAGCTCCGGTTCCCAACGATCAAGGCGAGTTACATGATCCCCCATGTTGTGCAAAAAAGC
GGTTAGCTCCTTCGGTCCTCCGATCGTTGTCAGAAGTAAGTTGGCCGCAGTGTTATCACTCATGGTTATG
GCAGCACTGCATAATTCTCTTACTGTCATGCCATCCGTAAGATGCTTTTCTGTGACTGGTGAGTACTCAA
CCAAGTCATTCTGAGAATAGTGTATGCGGCGACCGAGTTGCTCTTGCCCGGCGTCAATACGGGATAATAC
CGCGCCACATAGCAGAACTTTAAAAGTGCTCATCATTGGAAAACGTTCTTCGGGGCGAAAACTCTCAAGG
ATCTTACCGCTGTTGAGATCCAGTTCGATGTAACCCACTCGTGCACCCAACTGATCTTCAGCATCTTTTA
CTTTCACCAGCGTTTCTGGGTGAGCAAAAACAGGAAGGCAAAATGCCGCAAAAAAGGGAATAAGGGCGAC
ACGGAAATGTTGAATACTCATACTCTTCCTTTTTCAATATTATTGAAGCATTTATCAGGGTTATTGTCTC
ATGAGCGGATACATATTTGAATGTATTTAGAAAAATAAACAAATAGGGGTTCCGCGCACATTTCCCCGAA
AAGTGCCACCTGACGTCGACGGATCGGGAGATCTCCCGATCCCCTATGGTGCACTCTCAGTACAATCTGC
TCTGATGCCGCATAGTTAAGCCAGTATCTGCTCCCTGCTTGTGTGTTGGAGGTCGCTGAGTAGTGCGCGA
GCAAAATTTAAGCTACAACAAGGCAAGGCTTGACCGACAATTGCATGAAGAATCTGCTTAGGGTTAGGCG
TTTTGCGCTGCTTCGCGATGTACGGGCCAGATATACGCGTTGACATTGATTATTGACTAGTTATTAATAG
TAATCAATTACGGGGTCATTAGTTCATAGCCCATATATGGAGTTCCGCGTTACATAACTTACGGTAAATG
GCCCGCCTGGCTGACCGCCCAACGACCCCCGCCCATTGACGTCAATAATGACGTATGTTCCCATAGTAAC
GCCAATAGGGACTTTCCATTGACGTCAATGGGTGGAGTATTTACGGTAAACTGCCCACTTGGCAGTACAT
CAAGTGTATCATATGCCAAGTACGCCCCCTATTGACGTCAATGACGGTAAATGGCCCGCCTGGCATTATG
CCCAGTACATGACCTTATGGGACTTTCCTACTTGGCAGTACATCTACGTATTAGTCATCGCTATTACCAT
GGTGATGCGGTTTTGGCAGTACATCAATGGGCGTGGATAGCGGTTTGACTCACGGGGATTTCCAAGTCTC
CACCCCATTGACGTCAATGGGAGTTTGTTTTGGCACCAAAATCAACGGGACTTTCCAAAATGTCGTAACA
ACTCCGCCCCATTGACGCAAATGGGCGGTAGGCGTGTACGGTGGGAGGTCTATATAAGCAGAGCTCTCTG
GCTAACTAGAGAACCCACTGCTTACTGGCTTATCGAAATTAATACGACTCACTATAGGGAGACCCAAGCT
GGCTAGCGTTTAAACTTAAGCTTGCCACCATGGCGCGTAAGGTCGATCTCACCTCCTGCGATCGCGAGCC
GATCCACATCCCCGGCAGCATTCAGCCGTGCGGCTGCCTGCTAGCCTGCGACGCGCAGGCGGTGCGGATC
ACGCGCATTACGGAAAATGCCGGCGCGTTCTTTGGACGCGAAACTCCGCGGGTCGGTGAGCTACTCGCCG
ATTACTTCGGCGAGACCGAAGCCCATGCGCTGCGCAACGCACTGGCGCAGTCCTCCGATCCAAAGCGACC
GGCGCTGATCTTCGGTTGGCGCGACGGCCTGACCGGCCGCACCTTCGACATCTCACTGCATCGCCATGAC
GGTACATCGATCATCGAGTTCGAGCCTGCGGCGGCCGAACAGGCCGACAATCCGCTGCGGCTGACGCGGC
AGATCATCGCGCGCACCAAAGAACTGAAGTCGCTCGAAGAGATGGCCGCACGGGTGCCGCGCTATCTGCA
GGCGATGCTCGGCTATCACCGCGTGATGTTGTACCGCTTCGCGGACGACGGCTCCGGGATGGTGATCGGC
GAGGCGAAGCGCAGCGACCTCGAGAGCTTTCTCGGTCAGCACTTTCCGGCGTCGCTGGTCCCGCAGCAGG
CGCGGCTACTGTACTTGAAGAACGCGATCCGCGTGGTCTCGGATTCGCGCGGCATCAGCAGCCGGATCGT
GCCCGAGCACGACGCCTCCGGCGCCGCGCTCGATCTGTCGTTCGCGCACCTGCGCAGCATCTCGCCCTGC
CATCTCGAATTTCTGCGGAACATGGGCGTCAGCGCCTCGATGTCGCTGTCGATCATCATTGACGGCACGC
TATGGGGATTGATCATCTGTCATCATTACGAGCCGCGTGCCGTGCCGATGGCGCAGCGCGTCGCGGCCGA
AATGTTCGCCGACTTCTTATCGCTGCACTTCACCGCCGCCCACCACCAACGCGGATCCGGCAAGCCTATC
CCTAATCCTCTGCTGGGACTGGACTCTACAGGAAGCGGAGCTACTAACTTCAGCCTGCTGAAGCAGGCTG
GAGACGTGGAGGAGAACCCTGGACCTGAGACCGACACCCTCCTGCTATGGGTGCTGCTGCTCTGGGTGCC
CGGCAGCACCGGCGACGCACCGGTCGGAGGCAACGACCCTAACCTGTTCGTCGCCCTGTACGACTTCGTC
GCCTCTGGCGACAACACCCTGAGCATCACCAAGGGCGAGAAGCTGAGAGTCCTGGGCTACAACCACAACG
GCGAGTGGTGCGAGGCCCAGACCAAGAACGGCCAGGGCTGGGTCCCTAGCAACTACATCACACCTGTCAA
CAGCACCGGTGGAGGCAGCGGAGGAGGCTCCGGAGCCGCAGGCAGCACGCTGGACAAAATCGCCAAAAAC
GGTGTGATTGTCGTCGGTCACCGTGAATCTTCAGTGCCTTTCTCTTATTACGACAATCAGCAAAAAGTGG
TGGGTTACTCGCAGGATTACTCCAACGCCATTGTTGAAGCAGTGAAAAAGAAACTCAACAAACCGGACTT
GCAGGTAAAACTGATTCCGATTACCTCACAAAACCGTATTCCACTGCTGCAAAACGGCACTTTCGATTTT
GAATGTGGTTCTACCACCAACAACGTCGAACGCCAAAAACAGGCGGCTTTCTCTGACACTATTTTCGTGG
TCGGTACGCGCCTGTTGACCAAAAAGGGTGGCGATATCAAAGATTTTGCCAACCTGAAAGACAAAGCCGT
AGTCGTCACTTCCGGCACTACCTCTGAAGTTTTGCTCAACAAACTGAATGAAGAGCAAAAAATGAATATG
CGCATCATCAGCGCCAAAGATCACGGTGACTCTTTCCGCACCCTGGAAAGCGGTCGTGCCGTTGCCTTTA
TGATGGATGACGTGCTGCTGGCCGGTGAACGTGCGAAAGCGAAGAAACCAGACAACTGGGAAATCGTCGG
CAAGCCGCAGTCTCAGGAGGCCTACGGTTGTATGTTGCGTAAAGATGATCCGCAGTTCAAAAAGCTGATG
GATGACACCATCGCTCAGGTGCAGACCTCCGGTGAAGCGGAAAAATGGTTTGATAAGTGGTTCAAAAATC
CAATTCTGGTGAGCCACAACGTCTATATCACCGCCGACAAGCAGAAGAACGGCATCAAGGCGAACTTCAA
GATCCGCCACAACGTGGAGGACGGCAGCGTGCAGCTCGCCGACCACTACCAGCAGAACACCCCCATCGGC
GACGGCCCCGTGCTGCTGCCCGACAACCACTACCTGAGCACCCAGTCCGTGCTGAGCAAAGACCCCAACG
AGAAGCGCGATCACATGGTCCTGCTGGAGTTCGTGACCGCCGCCGGGATCACTCTCGGCATGGACGAGCT
GTACAAGGGAGGAGGCTCCGGAGGCGGAAGCGGTACCCTCGAGCTGGTGCCCCACTTGCATAACCTCAAT
GACATCAGCCAATACACAAGTACAACCACCAAGGTCCCAAGCACTGACATCACCCTTCGACCAACTCGGA
AAAACTCAACCCCTGTGACCAGCGCATTTCCAACCGCTAAGCAAGACGACCCCAAACAACAGCCTAGTCC
ATTTAGCGTAGACCAAAGGGACTACAGCACAGAGCTGTCCGTGACCATAGCTGTAGGAGCTTCCCTGCTT
TTCCTGAACATTCTGGCTTTCGCGGCCCTCTATTACAAGAAGGACAAAAGGCGCCACGACGTACATAGGA
GATGTAGTCCGCAACGAACTACAACCAATGATCTTACGCACGCACCTGAGGAGGAGATCATGAGTCTTCA
GATGAAACACACAGACCTGGACCACGAGTGTGAATCCATCCATCCCCATGAGGTGGTGCTGAGGACAGCA
TGCCCTCCGGACTATACCCTGGCAATGCGCCGAAGCCCAGACGACATTCCCCTGATGACACCCAATACCA
TAACCATGATTCCCAACACTATTCCAGGAATCCAGCCTCTCCACACTTTCAACACATTCACTGGTGGACA
GAATAATACTCTCCCTCATCCGCATCCACACCCCCACTCCCACAGCTAATCTAGAGGGCCCGTTTAAACC
CGCTGATCAGCCTCGACTGTGCCTTCTAGTTGCCAGCCATCTGTTGTTTGCCCCTCCCCCGTGCCTTCCT
TGACCCTGGAAGGTGCCACTCCCACTGTCCTTTCCTAATAAAATGAGGAAATTGCATCGCATTGTCTGAG
TAGGTGTCATTCTATTCTGGGGGGTGGGGTGGGGCAGGACAGCAAGGGGGAGGATTGGGAAGACAATAGC
AGGCATGCTGGGGATGCGGTGGGCTCTATGGCTTCTGAGGCGGAAAGAACCAGCTGGGGCTCTAGGGGGT
ATCCCC
[124 nt withheld, positions 5257-5380]
C
[91 nt withheld, positions 5382-5472]
A
[49 nt withheld, positions 5474-5522]
CCTTTGACGTTGGAGTCCACGTTCTTT
[37 nt withheld, positions 5550-5586]
ACCCTATCTCGGTCTATTCTTTTGATTTATAAGGGATTTTGCCGATTTCGGCCTATTGGTTAAAAAATGA
GCTGATTTAACAAAAATTTAACGCGAATTAATTCTGTGGAATGTGTGTCAGTTAGGGTGTGGAAAGTCCC
CAGGCTCCCCAGCAGGCAGAAGTATGCAAAGCATGCATCTCAATTAGTCAGCAACCAGGTGTGGAAAGTC
CCCAGGCTCCCCAGCAGGCAGAAGTATGCAAAGCATGCATCTCAATTAGTCAGCAACCATAGTCCCGCCC
CTAACTCCGCCCATCCCGCCCCTAACTCCGCCCAGTTCCGCCCATTCTCCGCCCCATGGCTGACTAATTT
TTTTTATTTATGCAGAGGCCGAGGCCGCCTCTGCCTCTGAGCTATTCCAGAAGTAGTGAGGAGGCTTTTT
TGGAGGCCTAGGCTTTTGCAAAAAGCTCCCGGGAGCTTGTATATCCATTTTCGGATCTGATCAAGAGACA
GGATGAGGATCGTTTCGCATGATTGAACAAGATGGATTGCACGCAGGTTCTCCGGCCGCTTGGGTGGAGA
GGCTATTCGGCTATGACTGGGCACAACAGACAATCGGCTGCTCTGATGCCGCCGTGTTCCGGCTGTCAGC
GCAGGGGCGCCCGGTTCTTTTTGTCAAGACCGACCTGTCCGGTGCCCTGAATGAACTGCAGGACGAGGCA
GCGCGGCTATCGTGGCTGGCCACGACGGGCGTTCCTTGCGCAGCTGTGCTCGACGTTGTCACTGAAGCGG
GAAGGGACTGGCTGCTATTGGGCGAAGTGCCGGGGCAGGATCTCCTGTCATCTCACCTTGCTCCTGCCGA
GAAAGTATCCATCATGGCTGATGCAATGCGGCGGCTGCATACGCTTGATCCGGCTACCTGCCCATTCGAC
CACCAAGCGAAACATCGCATCGAGCGAGCACGTACTCGGATGGAAGCCGGTCTTGTCGATCAGGATGATC
TGGACGAAGAGCATCAGGGGCTCGCGCCAGCCGAACTGTTCGCCAGGCTCAAGGCGCGCATGCCCGACGG
CGAGGATCTCGTCGTGACCCATGGCGATGCCTGCTTGCCGAATATCATGGTGGAAAATGGCCGCTTTTCT
GGATTCATCGACTGTGGCCGGCTGGGTGTGGCGGACCGCTATCAGGACATAGCGTTGGCTACCCGTGATA
TTGCTGAAGAGCTTGGCGGCGAATGGGCTGACCGCTTCCTCGTGCTTTACGGTATCGCCGCTCCCGATTC
GCAGCGCATCGCCTTCTATCGCCTTCTTGACGAGTTCTTCTGAGCGGGACTCTGGGGTTCGAAATGACCG
ACCAAGCGACGCCCAACCTGCCATCACGAGATTTCGATTCCACCGCCGCCTTCTATGAAAGGTTGGGCTT
CGGAATCGTTTTCCGGGACGCCGGCTGGATGATCCTCCAGCGCGGGGATCTCATGCTGGAGTTCTTCGCC
CACCCCAACTTGTTTATTGCAGCTTATAATGGTTACAAATAAAGCAATAGCATCACAAATTTCACAAATA
AAGCATTTTTTTCACTGCATTCTAGTTGTGGTTTGTCCAAACTCATCAATGTATCTTATCATGTCTGTAT
ACCGTCGACCTCTAGCTAGAGCTTGGCGTAATCATGGTCATAGCTGTTTCCTGTGTGAAATTGTTATCCG
CTCACAATTCCACACAACATACGAGCCGGAAGCATAAAGTGTAAAGCCTGGGGTGCCTAATGAGTGAGCT
AACTCACATTAATTGCGTTGCGCTCACTGCCCGCTTTCCAGTCGGGAAACCTGTCGTGCCAGCTGCATTA
ATGAATCGGCCAACGCGCGGGGAGAGGCGGTTTGCGTATTGGGCGCTCTTCCGCTTCCTCGCTCACTGAC
TCGCTGCGCTCGGTCGTTCGGCTGCGGCGAGCGGTATCAGCTCACTCAAAGGCGGTAATACGGTTATCCA
CAGAATCAGGGGATAACGCAGGAAAGAACATGTGAGCAAAAGGCCAGCAAAAGGCCAGGAACCGTAAAAA
GGCCGCGTTGCTGGCGTTTTTCCATAGGCTCCGCCCCCCTGACGAGCATCACAAAAATCGACGCTCAAGT
CAGAGGTGGCGAAACCCGACAGGACTATAAAGATACCAGGCGTTTCCCCCTGGAAGCTCCCTCGTGCGCT
CTCCTGTTCCGACCCTGCCGCTTACCGGATACCTGTCCGCCTTTCTCCCTTCGGGAAGCGTGGCGCTTTC
TCATAGCTCACGCTGTAGGTATCTCAGTTCGGTGTAGGTCGTTCGCTCCAAGCTGGGCTGTGTGCACGAA
CCCCCCGTTCAGCCCGACCGCTGCGCCTTATCCGGTAACTATCGTCTTGAGTCCAACCCGGTAAGACACG
ACTTATCGCCACTGGCAGCAGCCACTGGTAACAGGATTAGCAGAGCGAGGTATGTAGGCGGTGCTACAGA
GTTCTTGAAGTGGTGGCCTAACTACGGCTACACTAGAAGAACAGTATTTGGTATCTGCGCTCTGCTGAAG
CCAGTTACCTTCGGAAAAAGAGTTGGTAGCTCTTGATCCGGCAAACAAACCACCGCTGGTAGCGGTGGTT
TTTTTGTTTGCAAGCAGCAGATTACGCGCAGAAAAAAAGGATCTCAAGAAGATCCTTTGATCTTTTCTAC
GGGGTCTGACGCTCAGTGGAACGAAAACTCACGTTAAGGGATTTTGGTCATGAGATTATCAAAAAGGATC
TTCACCTAGATCCTTTTAAATTAAAAATGAAGTTTTAAATCAATCTAAAGTATATATGAGTAAACTTGGT
CTGACAG
